Addgene plasmid #138555: eSpCas9(1.1)
Purpose: Expresses human codon-optimized enhanced specificity SpCas9 and blasticidin resistance: EFS promoter-eSpCas9(1.1)-NLS-FLAG-P2A-BSD
Depositing lab: Hyongbum Kim. Depositing organization: Yonsei University Health System. Publication: Prediction of the sequence-specific cleavage activity of Cas9 variants. Kim N, Kim HK, Lee S, Seo JH, Choi JW, Park J, Min S, Yoon S, Cho SR, Kim HH. Nat Biotechnol. 2020 Nov;38(11):1328-1336. doi: 10.1038/s41587-020-0537-9. Epub 2020 Jun 8. PubMed 32514125.
Backbone
  Vector backbone: pFUGW
  Total vector size (bp): 12859
  Vector type: Mammalian Expression, Lentiviral, CRISPR
  Selectable markers: Blasticidin
Growth in bacteria
  Bacterial resistance: Ampicillin, 100 μg/mL
  Growth temperature: 37°C
  Growth strain: NEB Stable
  Copy number: High Copy
Gene/Insert
  Gene/Insert name: eSpCas9(1.1) (alt name: enhanced specificity SpCas9)
  Species: Synthetic
  Insert size (bp): 4641
  Mutation: K848A, K1003A, R1060A
  Promoter: EFS
  Tag / fusion protein: NLS (C terminal on insert); FLAG (C terminal on insert); BSD (C terminal on insert)
  Cloning method: Gibson Cloning
  Sequencing primers: 5′ 5' - ggtcttgaaaggagtgggaattgg - 3'; 3′ 5' - CAGGTCGCTTGTCGCCTCC - 3'
Terms and licenses: Academic/Nonprofit Terms; Industry Terms: Not Available to Industry
How to cite: eSpCas9(1.1) was a gift from Hyongbum Kim (Addgene plasmid # 138555 ; http://n2t.net/addgene:138555 ; RRID:Addgene_138555)
