[The description below was written by a language model from this plasmid's Addgene catalogue record and pLannotate feature annotations shown in this document.]
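Description:
eSpCas9(1.1) is a lentiviral transfer plasmid built on the pFUGW backbone for expressing an enhanced-specificity Streptococcus pyogenes Cas9 in mammalian cells. It is about 12.8 kb (12,859 bp in the catalogue, 12,838 nt in the sequenced record). In E. coli it is maintained through a high-copy ColE1/pUC origin with ampicillin resistance. The backbone also carries an f1 origin and an SV40 origin/promoter–EM7–BleoR cassette with an SV40 poly(A) signal. That cassette sits outside the LTRs, so it is not part of the packaged genome.

The viral genome is transcribed from a CMV enhancer/promoter fused to a truncated HIV-1 5' LTR. Downstream are the Ψ packaging signal with a gag fragment, the RRE for Rev-dependent nuclear export, and the cPPT/CTS element. The payload is driven by the EFS (EF-1α core) promoter. It encodes human codon-optimized SpCas9 with the K848A, K1003A and R1060A substitutions that define eSpCas9(1.1), a variant engineered to reduce off-target cleavage. The annotation tool splits this coding region into two overlapping Cas9 segments, but it is one continuous open reading frame. According to the catalogue entry, the C terminus carries an NLS and a FLAG tag, followed by a P2A peptide and blasticidin S deaminase. A single transcript therefore yields separate nuclease and resistance proteins, and transduced cells can be selected with blasticidin. The NLS, FLAG and P2A elements are not individually annotated in the feature table. A WPRE follows to enhance expression, then a truncated 3' LTR and a bGH poly(A) signal.

No guide RNA cassette is annotated, so guides have to be provided separately. The associated publication concerns predicting the sequence-specific cleavage activity of Cas9 variants, which fits use of this plasmid to generate cells stably expressing the variant.
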