Features (pLannotate 1.2.2; 35 found; start..end, strand, type, name):
    107..224     +  misc_feature   cPPT/CTS: central polypurine tract and central termination sequence of HIV-1
    273..291     +  CDS            small t antigen (fragment): SV40 (simian virus 40) small t antigen
    317..528     +  promoter       EF-1α core promoter: core promoter for human elongation factor EF-1α
    553..2271    +  CDS            Cas9(N): N-terminal portion of Streptococcus pyogenes Cas9 (Zetsche et al., 2015)
   2158..4656    +  CDS            Cas9(C): C-terminal portion of Streptococcus pyogenes Cas9 (Zetsche et al., 2015)
   4795..5193    +  CDS            BSD: blasticidin S deaminase; Aspergillus terreus BSD; confers resistance to blasticidin
   5194..5215    +  misc_feature   MCS (fragment): pBluescript multiple cloning site
   5218..5806    +  misc_feature   WPRE: woodchuck hepatitis virus posttranscriptional regulatory element
   5743..6324    +  CDS            nef (fragment): NEF_HV1H2 - Experimental evidence at protein level: Swiss-Prot protein existence level 1. Extracellular Nef protein targets CD4(+) T-lymphocytes for apoptosis by interacting with CXCR4 surface receptors. From Human immunodeficiency virus type 1 group M subtype B (isolate HXB2) (HIV-1).
   6331..6511    +  LTR            5' LTR (truncated): truncated 5' long terminal repeat (LTR) from HIV-1
   6543..6767    +  polyA_signal   bGH poly(A) signal: bovine growth hormone polyadenylation signal
   6771..6792    +  promoter       SV40 promoter (fragment): SV40 enhancer and early promoter
   6813..7241    +  rep_origin     f1 ori (sequence partly withheld): f1 bacteriophage origin of replication; arrow indicates direction of (+) strand synthesis
   7268..7339    +  promoter       SV40 promoter (fragment): SV40 enhancer and early promoter
   7340..7411    +  promoter       SV40 promoter (fragment): SV40 enhancer and early promoter
   7415..7549    +  rep_origin     SV40 ori: SV40 origin of replication
   7611..7658    +  promoter       EM7 promoter: synthetic bacterial promoter&nbsp
   7677..8051    +  CDS            BleoR: antibiotic-binding protein; Sh ble from Streptoalloteichus hindustanus; confers resistance to bleomycin, phleomycin, and Zeocin™
   8061..8186    +  CDS            ble (fragment): BLE_KLEPN - Experimental evidence at protein level: Swiss-Prot protein existence level 1. Binding protein with a strong affinity to the bleomycin family of antibiotics. Binds to CL990; an antimitotic-antibiotic compound. From Klebsiella pneumoniae.
   8181..8302    +  polyA_signal   SV40 poly(A) signal: SV40 polyadenylation signal
   8373..8395    -  protein_bind   lac operator (fragment): The lac repressor binds to the lac operator to inhibit transcription in E. coli. This inhibition can be relieved by adding lactose or isopropyl-β-D-thiogalactopyranoside (IPTG). lac repressor encoded by lacI
   8399..8429    -  promoter       lac promoter: promoter for the E. coli lac operon
   8444..8465    -  protein_bind   CAP binding site: CAP binding activates transcription in the presence of cAMP. E. coli catabolite activator protein
   8478..8570    -  CDS            lacI (fragment): lac repressor; lacI; The lac repressor binds to the lac operator to inhibit transcription in E. coli. This inhibition can be relieved by adding lactose or isopropyl-β-D-thiogalactopyranoside (IPTG).
   8753..9341    -  rep_origin     ori: high-copy-number ColE1/pMB1/pBR322/pUC origin of replication
   9512..10372   -  CDS            AmpR: β-lactamase; bla; confers resistance to ampicillin, carbenicillin, and related antibiotics
  10373..10477   -  promoter       AmpR promoter: bla
  10536..10588   -  misc_feature   bom (fragment): basis of mobility region from pBR322
  10743..11122   +  enhancer       CMV enhancer: human cytomegalovirus immediate early enhancer
  11123..11322   +  promoter       CMV promoter: human cytomegalovirus (CMV) immediate early promoter
  11340..11520   +  LTR            5' LTR (truncated): truncated 5' long terminal repeat (LTR) from HIV-1
  11567..11692   +  misc_feature   HIV-1 Ψ: packaging signal of human immunodeficiency virus type 1
  11676..12039   +  CDS            HIV-1 gag (fragment): gag protein from human immunodeficiency virus 1; gag
  12185..12418   +  misc_feature   RRE: The Rev response element (RRE) of HIV-1 allows for Rev-dependent mRNA export from the nucleus to the cytoplasm.
  12795..57      +  CDS            Rev (fragment) (across the origin): human immunodeficiency virus 1 (HIV-1) Rev protein; rev; enhances nuclear export of unspliced and incompletely spliced viral mRNAs
>Addgene plasmid #138555 | eSpCas9(1.1) | addgene full sequence | sequence record 274761 | Addgene NGS Result
AGAAGAAGAAGGTGGAGAGAGAGACAGAGACAGATCCATTCGATTAGTGAACGGATCGGCACTGCGTGCG
CCAATTCTGCAGACAAATGGCAGTATTCATCCACAATTTTAAAAGAAAAGGGGGGATTGGGGGGTACAGT
GCAGGGGAAAGAATAGTAGACATAATAGCAACAGACATACAAACTAAAGAATTACAAAAACAAATTACAA
AAATTCAAAATTTTCGGGTTTATTACAGGGACAGCAGAGATCCAGTTTGGTTAATTAGCTAGCTAGGTCT
TGAAAGGAGTGGGAATTGGCTCCGGTGCCCGTCAGTGGGCAGAGCGCACATCGCCCACAGTCCCCGAGAA
GTTGGGGGGAGGGGTCGGCAATTGATCCGGTGCCTAGAGAAGGTGGCGCGGGGTAAACTGGGAAAGTGAT
GTCGTGTACTGGCTCCGCCTTTTTCCCGAGGGTGGGGGAGAACCGTATATAAGTGCAGTAGTCGCCGTGA
ACGTTCTTTTTCGCAACGGGTTTGCCGCCAGAACACAGGACCGGTTCTAGAGCGCTGCCACCATGGACAA
GAAGTACAGCATCGGCCTGGACATCGGCACCAACTCTGTGGGCTGGGCCGTGATCACCGACGAGTACAAG
GTGCCCAGCAAGAAATTCAAGGTGCTGGGCAACACCGACCGGCACAGCATCAAGAAGAACCTGATCGGAG
CCCTGCTGTTCGACAGCGGCGAAACAGCCGAGGCCACCCGGCTGAAGAGAACCGCCAGAAGAAGATACAC
CAGACGGAAGAACCGGATCTGCTATCTGCAAGAGATCTTCAGCAACGAGATGGCCAAGGTGGACGACAGC
TTCTTCCACAGACTGGAAGAGTCCTTCCTGGTGGAAGAGGATAAGAAGCACGAGCGGCACCCCATCTTCG
GCAACATCGTGGACGAGGTGGCCTACCACGAGAAGTACCCCACCATCTACCACCTGAGAAAGAAACTGGT
GGACAGCACCGACAAGGCCGACCTGCGGCTGATCTATCTGGCCCTGGCCCACATGATCAAGTTCCGGGGC
CACTTCCTGATCGAGGGCGACCTGAACCCCGACAACAGCGACGTGGACAAGCTGTTCATCCAGCTGGTGC
AGACCTACAACCAGCTGTTCGAGGAAAACCCCATCAACGCCAGCGGCGTGGACGCCAAGGCCATCCTGTC
TGCCAGACTGAGCAAGAGCAGACGGCTGGAAAATCTGATCGCCCAGCTGCCCGGCGAGAAGAAGAATGGC
CTGTTCGGAAACCTGATTGCCCTGAGCCTGGGCCTGACCCCCAACTTCAAGAGCAACTTCGACCTGGCCG
AGGATGCCAAACTGCAGCTGAGCAAGGACACCTACGACGACGACCTGGACAACCTGCTGGCCCAGATCGG
CGACCAGTACGCCGACCTGTTTCTGGCCGCCAAGAACCTGTCCGACGCCATCCTGCTGAGCGACATCCTG
AGAGTGAACACCGAGATCACCAAGGCCCCCCTGAGCGCCTCTATGATCAAGAGATACGACGAGCACCACC
AGGACCTGACCCTGCTGAAAGCTCTCGTGCGGCAGCAGCTGCCTGAGAAGTACAAAGAGATTTTCTTCGA
CCAGAGCAAGAACGGCTACGCCGGCTACATTGACGGCGGAGCCAGCCAGGAAGAGTTCTACAAGTTCATC
AAGCCCATCCTGGAAAAGATGGACGGCACCGAGGAACTGCTCGTGAAGCTGAACAGAGAGGACCTGCTGC
GGAAGCAGCGGACCTTCGACAACGGCAGCATCCCCCACCAGATCCACCTGGGAGAGCTGCACGCCATTCT
GCGGCGGCAGGAAGATTTTTACCCATTCCTGAAGGACAACCGGGAAAAGATCGAGAAGATCCTGACCTTC
CGCATCCCCTACTACGTGGGCCCTCTGGCCAGGGGAAACAGCAGATTCGCCTGGATGACCAGAAAGAGCG
AGGAAACCATCACCCCCTGGAACTTCGAGGAAGTGGTGGACAAGGGCGCTTCCGCCCAGAGCTTCATCGA
GCGGATGACCAACTTCGATAAGAACCTGCCCAACGAGAAGGTGCTGCCCAAGCACAGCCTGCTGTACGAG
TACTTCACCGTGTATAACGAGCTGACCAAAGTGAAATACGTGACCGAGGGAATGAGAAAGCCCGCCTTCC
TGAGCGGCGAGCAGAAAAAGGCCATCGTGGACCTGCTGTTCAAGACCAACCGGAAAGTGACCGTGAAGCA
GCTGAAAGAGGACTACTTCAAGAAAATCGAGTGCTTCGACTCCGTGGAAATCTCCGGCGTGGAAGATCGG
TTCAACGCCTCCCTGGGCACATACCACGATCTGCTGAAAATTATCAAGGACAAGGACTTCCTGGACAATG
AGGAAAACGAGGACATTCTGGAAGATATCGTGCTGACCCTGACACTGTTTGAGGACAGAGAGATGATCGA
GGAACGGCTGAAAACCTATGCCCACCTGTTCGACGACAAAGTGATGAAGCAGCTGAAGCGGCGGAGATAC
ACCGGCTGGGGCAGGCTGAGCCGGAAGCTGATCAACGGCATCCGGGACAAGCAGTCCGGCAAGACAATCC
TGGATTTCCTGAAGTCCGACGGCTTCGCCAACAGAAACTTCATGCAGCTGATCCACGACGACAGCCTGAC
CTTTAAAGAGGACATCCAGAAAGCCCAGGTGTCCGGCCAGGGCGATAGCCTGCACGAGCACATTGCCAAT
CTGGCCGGCAGCCCCGCCATTAAGAAGGGCATCCTGCAGACAGTGAAGGTGGTGGACGAGCTCGTGAAAG
TGATGGGCCGGCACAAGCCCGAGAACATCGTGATCGAAATGGCCAGAGAGAACCAGACCACCCAGAAGGG
ACAGAAGAACAGCCGCGAGAGAATGAAGCGGATCGAAGAGGGCATCAAAGAGCTGGGCAGCCAGATCCTG
AAAGAACACCCCGTGGAAAACACCCAGCTGCAGAACGAGAAGCTGTACCTGTACTACCTGCAGAATGGGC
GGGATATGTACGTGGACCAGGAACTGGACATCAACCGGCTGTCCGACTACGATGTGGACCATATCGTGCC
TCAGAGCTTTCTGGCCGACGACTCCATCGACAACAAGGTGCTGACCAGAAGCGACAAGAACCGGGGCAAG
AGCGACAACGTGCCCTCCGAAGAGGTCGTGAAGAAGATGAAGAACTACTGGCGGCAGCTGCTGAACGCCA
AGCTGATTACCCAGAGAAAGTTCGACAATCTGACCAAGGCCGAGAGAGGCGGCCTGAGCGAACTGGATAA
GGCCGGCTTCATCAAGAGACAGCTGGTGGAAACCCGGCAGATCACAAAGCACGTGGCACAGATCCTGGAC
TCCCGGATGAACACTAAGTACGACGAGAATGACAAGCTGATCCGGGAAGTGAAAGTGATCACCCTGAAGT
CCAAGCTGGTGTCCGATTTCCGGAAGGATTTCCAGTTTTACAAAGTGCGCGAGATCAACAACTACCACCA
CGCCCACGACGCCTACCTGAACGCCGTCGTGGGAACCGCCCTGATCAAAAAGTACCCTGCGCTGGAAAGC
GAGTTCGTGTACGGCGACTACAAGGTGTACGACGTGCGGAAGATGATCGCCAAGAGCGAGCAGGAAATCG
GCAAGGCTACCGCCAAGTACTTCTTCTACAGCAACATCATGAACTTTTTCAAGACCGAGATTACCCTGGC
CAACGGCGAGATCCGGAAGGCGCCTCTGATCGAGACAAACGGCGAAACCGGGGAGATCGTGTGGGATAAG
GGCCGGGATTTTGCCACCGTGCGGAAAGTGCTGAGCATGCCCCAAGTGAATATCGTGAAAAAGACCGAGG
TGCAGACAGGCGGCTTCAGCAAAGAGTCTATCCTGCCCAAGAGGAACAGCGATAAGCTGATCGCCAGAAA
GAAGGACTGGGACCCTAAGAAGTACGGCGGCTTCGACAGCCCCACCGTGGCCTATTCTGTGCTGGTGGTG
GCCAAAGTGGAAAAGGGCAAGTCCAAGAAACTGAAGAGTGTGAAAGAGCTACTGGGGATCACCATCATGG
AAAGAAGCAGCTTCGAGAAGAATCCCATCGACTTTCTGGAAGCCAAGGGCTACAAAGAAGTGAAAAAGGA
CCTGATCATCAAGCTGCCTAAGTACTCCCTGTTCGAGCTGGAAAACGGCCGGAAGAGAATGCTGGCCTCT
GCCGGCGAACTGCAGAAGGGAAACGAACTGGCCCTGCCCTCCAAATATGTGAACTTCCTGTACCTGGCCA
GCCACTATGAGAAGCTGAAGGGCTCCCCCGAGGATAATGAGCAGAAACAGCTGTTTGTGGAACAGCACAA
GCACTACCTGGACGAGATCATCGAGCAGATCAGCGAGTTCTCCAAGAGAGTGATCCTGGCCGACGCTAAT
CTGGACAAAGTGCTGTCCGCCTACAACAAGCACCGGGATAAGCCCATCAGAGAGCAGGCCGAGAATATCA
TCCACCTGTTTACCCTGACCAATCTGGGAGCCCCTGCCGCCTTCAAGTACTTTGACACCACCATCGACCG
GAAGAGGTACACCAGCACCAAAGAGGTGCTGGACGCCACCCTGATCCACCAGAGCATCACCGGCCTGTAC
GAGACACGGATCGACCTGTCTCAGCTGGGAGGCGACAAGCGACCTGCCGCCACAAAGAAGGCTGGACAGG
CTAAGAAGAAGAAAGATTACAAAGACGATGACGATAAGGGATCCGGCGCAACAAACTTCTCTCTGCTGAA
ACAAGCCGGAGATGTCGAAGAGAATCCTGGACCGATGGCCAAGCCTTTGTCTCAAGAAGAATCCACCCTC
ATTGAAAGAGCAACGGCTACAATCAACAGCATCCCCATCTCTGAAGACTACAGCGTCGCCAGCGCAGCTC
TCTCTAGCGACGGCCGCATCTTCACTGGTGTCAATGTATATCATTTTACTGGGGGACCTTGTGCAGAACT
CGTGGTGCTGGGCACTGCTGCTGCTGCGGCAGCTGGCAACCTGACTTGTATCGTCGCGATCGGAAATGAG
AACAGGGGCATCTTGAGCCCCTGCGGACGGTGCCGACAGGTGCTTCTCGATCTGCATCCTGGGATCAAAG
CCATAGTGAAGGACAGTGATGGACAGCCGACGGCAGTTGGGATTCGTGAATTGCTGCCCTCTGGTTATGT
GTGGGAGGGCTAAGAATTCGATATCAAGCTTATCGGTAATCAACCTCTGGATTACAAAATTTGTGAAAGA
TTGACTGGTATTCTTAACTATGTTGCTCCTTTTACGCTATGTGGATACGCTGCTTTAATGCCTTTGTATC
ATGCTATTGCTTCCCGTATGGCTTTCATTTTCTCCTCCTTGTATAAATCCTGGTTGCTGTCTCTTTATGA
GGAGTTGTGGCCCGTTGTCAGGCAACGTGGCGTGGTGTGCACTGTGTTTGCTGACGCAACCCCCACTGGT
TGGGGCATTGCCACCACCTGTCAGCTCCTTTCCGGGACTTTCGCTTTCCCCCTCCCTATTGCCACGGCGG
AACTCATCGCCGCCTGCCTTGCCCGCTGCTGGACAGGGGCTCGGCTGTTGGGCACTGACAATTCCGTGGT
GTTGTCGGGGAAATCATCGTCCTTTCCTTGGCTGCTCGCCTGTGTTGCCACCTGGATTCTGCGCGGGACG
TCCTTCTGCTACGTCCCTTCGGCCCTCAATCCAGCGGACCTTCCTTCCCGCGGCCTGCTGCCGGCTCTGC
GGCCTCTTCCGCGTCTTCGCCTTCGCCCTCAGACGAGTCGGATCTCCCTTTGGGCCGCCTCCCCGCATCG
ATACCGTCGACCTCGAGACCTAGAAAAACATGGAGCAATCACAAGTAGCAATACAGCAGCTACCAATGCT
GATTGTGCCTGGCTAGAAGCACAAGAGGAGGAGGAGGTGGGTTTTCCAGTCACACCTCAGGTACCTTTAA
GACCAATGACTTACAAGGCAGCTGTAGATCTTAGCCACTTTTTAAAAGAAAAGGGGGGACTGGAAGGGCT
AATTCACTCCCAACGAAGACAAGATATCCTTGATCTGTGGATCTACCACACACAAGGCTACTTCCCTGAT
TGGCAGAACTACACACCAGGGCCAGGGATCAGATATCCACTGACCTTTGGATGGTGCTACAAGCTAGTAC
CAGTTGAGCAAGAGAAGGTAGAAGAAGCCAATGAAGGAGAGAACACCCGCTTGTTACACCCTGTGAGCCT
GCATGGGATGGATGACCCGGAGAGAGAAGTATTAGAGTGGAGGTTTGACAGCCGCCTAGCATTTCATCAC
ATGGCCCGAGAGCTGCATCCGGACTGTACTGGGTCTCTCTGGTTAGACCAGATCTGAGCCTGGGAGCTCT
CTGGCTAACTAGGGAACCCACTGCTTAAGCCTCAATAAAGCTTGCCTTGAGTGCTTCAAGTAGTGTGTGC
CCGTCTGTTGTGTGACTCTGGTAACTAGAGATCCCTCAGACCCTTTTAGTCAGTGTGGAAAATCTCTAGC
AGGGCCCGTTTAAACCCGCTGATCAGCCTCGACTGTGCCTTCTAGTTGCCAGCCATCTGTTGTTTGCCCC
TCCCCCGTGCCTTCCTTGACCCTGGAAGGTGCCACTCCCACTGTCCTTTCCTAATAAAATGAGGAAATTG
CATCGCATTGTCTGAGTAGGTGTCATTCTATTCTGGGGGGTGGGGTGGGGCAGGACAGCAAGGGGGAGGA
TTGGGAAGACAATAGCAGGCATGCTGGGGATGCGGTGGGCTCTATGGCTTCTGAGGCGGAAAGAACCAGC
TGGGGCTCTAGGGGGTATCCCC
[124 nt withheld, positions 6813-6936]
C
[91 nt withheld, positions 6938-7028]
A
[49 nt withheld, positions 7030-7078]
CCTTTGACGTTGGAGTCCACGTTCTTT
[37 nt withheld, positions 7106-7142]
ACCCTATCTCGGTCTATTCTTTTGATTTATAAGGGATTTTGCCGATTTCGGCCTATTGGTTAAAAAATGA
GCTGATTTAACAAAAATTTAACGCGAATTAATTCTGTGGAATGTGTGTCAGTTAGGGTGTGGAAAGTCCC
CAGGCTCCCCAGCAGGCAGAAGTATGCAAAGCATGCATCTCAATTAGTCAGCAACCAGGTGTGGAAAGTC
CCCAGGCTCCCCAGCAGGCAGAAGTATGCAAAGCATGCATCTCAATTAGTCAGCAACCATAGTCCCGCCC
CTAACTCCGCCCAGTTCCGCCCATTCTCCGCCCCATGGCTGACTAATTTTTTTTATTTATGCAGAGGCCG
AGGCCGCCTCTGCCTCTGAGCTATTCCAGAAGTAGTGAGGAGGCTTTTTTGGAGGCCTAGGCTTTTGCAA
AAAGCTCCCGGGAGCTTGTATATCCATTTTCGGATCTGATCAGCACGTGTTGACAATTAATCATCGGCAT
AGTATATCGGCATAGTATAATACGACAAGGTGAGGAACTAAACCATGGCCAAGTTGACCAGTGCCGTTCC
GGTGCTCACCGCGCGCGACGTCGCCGGAGCGGTCGAGTTCTGGACCGACCGGCTCGGGTTCTCCCGGGAC
TTCGTGGAGGACGACTTCGCCGGTGTGGTCCGGGACGACGTGACCCTGTTCATCAGCGCGGTCCAGGACC
AGGTGGTGCCGGACAACACCCTGGCCTGGGTGTGGGTGCGCGGCCTGGACGAGCTGTACGCCGAGTGGTC
GGAGGTCGTGTCCACGAACTTCCGGGACGCCTCCGGGCCGGCCATGACCGAGATCGGCGAGCAGCCGTGG
GGGCGGGAGTTCGCCCTGCGCGACCCGGCCGGCAACTGCGTGCACTTCGTGGCCGAGGAGCAGGACTGAC
ACGTGCTACGAGATTTCGATTCCACCGCCGCCTTCTATGAAAGGTTGGGCTTCGGAATCGTTTTCCGGGA
CGCCGGCTGGATGATCCTCCAGCGCGGGGATCTCATGCTGGAGTTCTTCGCCCACCCCAACTTGTTTATT
GCAGCTTATAATGGTTACAAATAAAGCAATAGCATCACAAATTTCACAAATAAAGCATTTTTTTCACTGC
ATTCTAGTTGTGGTTTGTCCAAACTCATCAATGTATCTTATCATGTCTGTATACCGTCGACCTCTAGCTA
GAGCTTGGCGTAATCATGGTCATAGCTGTTTCCTGTGTGAAATTGTTATCCGCTCACAATTCCACACAAC
ATACGAGCCGGAAGCATAAAGTGTAAAGCCTGGGGTGCCTAATGAGTGAGCTAACTCACATTAATTGCGT
TGCGCTCACTGCCCGCTTTCCAGTCGGGAAACCTGTCGTGCCAGCTGCATTAATGAATCGGCCAACGCGC
GGGGAGAGGCGGTTTGCGTATTGGGCGCTCTTCCGCTTCCTCGCTCACTGACTCGCTGCGCTCGGTCGTT
CGGCTGCGGCGAGCGGTATCAGCTCACTCAAAGGCGGTAATACGGTTATCCACAGAATCAGGGGATAACG
CAGGAAAGAACATGTGAGCAAAAGGCCAGCAAAAGGCCAGGAACCGTAAAAAGGCCGCGTTGCTGGCGTT
TTTCCATAGGCTCCGCCCCCCTGACGAGCATCACAAAAATCGACGCTCAAGTCAGAGGTGGCGAAACCCG
ACAGGACTATAAAGATACCAGGCGTTTCCCCCTGGAAGCTCCCTCGTGCGCTCTCCTGTTCCGACCCTGC
CGCTTACCGGATACCTGTCCGCCTTTCTCCCTTCGGGAAGCGTGGCGCTTTCTCATAGCTCACGCTGTAG
GTATCTCAGTTCGGTGTAGGTCGTTCGCTCCAAGCTGGGCTGTGTGCACGAACCCCCCGTTCAGCCCGAC
CGCTGCGCCTTATCCGGTAACTATCGTCTTGAGTCCAACCCGGTAAGACACGACTTATCGCCACTGGCAG
CAGCCACTGGTAACAGGATTAGCAGAGCGAGGTATGTAGGCGGTGCTACAGAGTTCTTGAAGTGGTGGCC
TAACTACGGCTACACTAGAAGAACAGTATTTGGTATCTGCGCTCTGCTGAAGCCAGTTACCTTCGGAAAA
AGAGTTGGTAGCTCTTGATCCGGCAAACAAACCACCGCTGGTAGCGGTGGTTTTTTTGTTTGCAAGCAGC
AGATTACGCGCAGAAAAAAAGGATCTCAAGAAGATCCTTTGATCTTTTCTACGGGGTCTGACGCTCAGTG
GAACGAAAACTCACGTTAAGGGATTTTGGTCATGAGATTATCAAAAAGGATCTTCACCTAGATCCTTTTA
AATTAAAAATGAAGTTTTAAATCAATCTAAAGTATATATGAGTAAACTTGGTCTGACAGTTACCAATGCT
TAATCAGTGAGGCACCTATCTCAGCGATCTGTCTATTTCGTTCATCCATAGTTGCCTGACTCCCCGTCGT
GTAGATAACTACGATACGGGAGGGCTTACCATCTGGCCCCAGTGCTGCAATGATACCGCGAGACCCACGC
TCACCGGCTCCAGATTTATCAGCAATAAACCAGCCAGCCGGAAGGGCCGAGCGCAGAAGTGGTCCTGCAA
CTTTATCCGCCTCCATCCAGTCTATTAATTGTTGCCGGGAAGCTAGAGTAAGTAGTTCGCCAGTTAATAG
TTTGCGCAACGTTGTTGCCATTGCTACAGGCATCGTGGTGTCACGCTCGTCGTTTGGTATGGCTTCATTC
AGCTCCGGTTCCCAACGATCAAGGCGAGTTACATGATCCCCCATGTTGTGCAAAAAAGCGGTTAGCTCCT
TCGGTCCTCCGATCGTTGTCAGAAGTAAGTTGGCCGCAGTGTTATCACTCATGGTTATGGCAGCACTGCA
TAATTCTCTTACTGTCATGCCATCCGTAAGATGCTTTTCTGTGACTGGTGAGTACTCAACCAAGTCATTC
TGAGAATAGTGTATGCGGCGACCGAGTTGCTCTTGCCCGGCGTCAATACGGGATAATACCGCGCCACATA
GCAGAACTTTAAAAGTGCTCATCATTGGAAAACGTTCTTCGGGGCGAAAACTCTCAAGGATCTTACCGCT
GTTGAGATCCAGTTCGATGTAACCCACTCGTGCACCCAACTGATCTTCAGCATCTTTTACTTTCACCAGC
GTTTCTGGGTGAGCAAAAACAGGAAGGCAAAATGCCGCAAAAAAGGGAATAAGGGCGACACGGAAATGTT
GAATACTCATACTCTTCCTTTTTCAATATTATTGAAGCATTTATCAGGGTTATTGTCTCATGAGCGGATA
CATATTTGAATGTATTTAGAAAAATAAACAAATAGGGGTTCCGCGCACATTTCCCCGAAAAGTGCCACCT
GACGTCGACGGATCGGGAGATCTCCCGATCCCCTATGGTGCACTCTCAGTACAATCTGCTCTGATGCCGC
ATAGTTAAGCCAGTATCTGCTCCCTGCTTGTGTGTTGGAGGTCGCTGAGTAGTGCGCGAGCAAAATTTAA
GCTACAACAAGGCAAGGCTTGACCGACAATTGCATGAAGAATCTGCTTAGGGTTAGGCGTTTTGCGCTGC
TTCGCGATGTACGGGCCAGATATACGCGTTGACATTGATTATTGACTAGTTATTAATAGTAATCAATTAC
GGGGTCATTAGTTCATAGCCCATATATGGAGTTCCGCGTTACATAACTTACGGTAAATGGCCCGCCTGGC
TGACCGCCCAACGACCCCCGCCCATTGACGTCAATAATGACGTATGTTCCCATAGTAACGCCAATAGGGA
CTTTCCATTGACGTCAATGGGTGGAGTATTTACGGTAAACTGCCCACTTGGCAGTACATCAAGTGTATCA
TATGCCAAGTACGCCCCCTATTGACGTCAATGACGGTAAATGGCCCGCCTGGCATTATGCCCAGTACATG
ACCTTATGGGACTTTCCTACTTGGCAGTACATCTACGTATTAGTCATCGCTATTACCATGGTGATGCGGT
TTTGGCAGTACATCAATGGGCGTGGATAGCGGTTTGACTCACGGGGATTTCCAAGTCTCCACCCCATTGA
CGTCAATGGGAGTTTGTTTTGGCACCAAAATCAACGGGACTTTCCAAAATGTCGTAACAACTCCGCCCCA
TTGACGCAAATGGGCGGTAGGCGTGTACGGTGGGAGGTCTATATAAGCAGCGCGTTTTGCCTGTACTGGG
TCTCTCTGGTTAGACCAGATCTGAGCCTGGGAGCTCTCTGGCTAACTAGGGAACCCACTGCTTAAGCCTC
AATAAAGCTTGCCTTGAGTGCTTCAAGTAGTGTGTGCCCGTCTGTTGTGTGACTCTGGTAACTAGAGATC
CCTCAGACCCTTTTAGTCAGTGTGGAAAATCTCTAGCAGTGGCGCCCGAACAGGGACTTGAAAGCGAAAG
GGAAACCAGAGGAGCTCTCTCGACGCAGGACTCGGCTTGCTGAAGCGCGCACGGCAAGAGGCGAGGGGCG
GCGACTGGTGAGTACGCCAAAAATTTTGACTAGCGGAGGCTAGAAGGAGAGAGATGGGTGCGAGAGCGTC
AGTATTAAGCGGGGGAGAATTAGATCGCGATGGGAAAAAATTCGGTTAAGGCCAGGGGGAAAGAAAAAAT
ATAAATTAAAACATATAGTATGGGCAAGCAGGGAGCTAGAACGATTCGCAGTTAATCCTGGCCTGTTAGA
AACATCAGAAGGCTGTAGACAAATACTGGGACAGCTACAACCATCCCTTCAGACAGGATCAGAAGAACTT
AGATCATTATATAATACAGTAGCAACCCTCTATTGTGTGCATCAAAGGATAGAGATAAAAGACACCAAGG
AAGCTTTAGACAAGATAGAGGAAGAGCAAAACAAAAGTAAGACCACCGCACAGCAAGCGGCCGCTGATCT
TCAGACCTGGAGGAGGAGATATGAGGGACAATTGGAGAAGTGAATTATATAAATATAAAGTAGTAAAAAT
TGAACCATTAGGAGTAGCACCCACCAAGGCAAAGAGAAGAGTGGTGCAGAGAGAAAAAAGAGCAGTGGGA
ATAGGAGCTTTGTTCCTTGGGTTCTTGGGAGCAGCAGGAAGCACTATGGGCGCAGCGTCAATGACGCTGA
CGGTACAGGCCAGACAATTATTGTCTGGTATAGTGCAGCAGCAGAACAATTTGCTGAGGGCTATTGAGGC
GCAACAGCATCTGTTGCAACTCACAGTCTGGGGCATCAAGCAGCTCCAGGCAAGAATCCTGGCTGTGGAA
AGATACCTAAAGGATCAACAGCTCCTGGGGATTTGGGGTTGCTCTGGAAAACTCATTTGCACCACTGCTG
TGCCTTGGAATGCTAGTTGGAGTAATAAATCTCTGGAACAGATTTGGAATCACACGACCTGGATGGAGTG
GGACAGAGAAATTAACAATTACACAAGCTTAATACACTCCTTAATTGAAGAATCGCAAAACCAGCAAGAA
AAGAATGAACAAGAATTATTGGAATTAGATAAATGGGCAAGTTTGTGGAATTGGTTTAACATAACAAATT
GGCTGTGGTATATAAAATTATTCATAATGATAGTAGGAGGCTTGGTAGGTTTAAGAATAGTTTTTGCTGT
ACTTTCTATAGTGAATAGAGTTAGGCAGGGATATTCACCATTATCGTTTCAGACCCACCTCCCAACCCCG
AGGGGACCCGACAGGCCCGAAGGAAT
